Addgene plasmid #246948: Neo-A OR T OR C-SpyTag
Purpose: Expresses multifunctional construct for OR OR-gated release of Neoleukin (Neo) from materials in response to sortase eSrtA(2A9) OR TEV OR HRV-3C treatment. Contains a SpyTag for material tethering.
Depositing lab: Cole DeForest. Depositing organization: University of Washington. Publication: Boolean Logic-Based Controlled Release of Bioactive Proteins with Diversified Inputs. Ross ML, Gharios R, Kottantharayil S, Li A, DeForest CA. Angew Chem Int Ed Engl. 2025 Nov 10:e19925. doi: 10.1002/anie.202519925. PubMed 41211854.
Backbone
  Vector backbone: pET 29b (+)
  Vector type: Bacterial Expression
Growth in bacteria
  Bacterial resistance: Kanamycin, 50 μg/mL
  Growth temperature: 37°C
  Growth strain: DH5alpha
  Copy number: High Copy
Gene/Insert
  Gene/Insert name: Please see depositor comments below
  Species: Synthetic
  Tag / fusion protein: 6x His tag (C terminal on insert)
  Cloning method: Restriction Enzyme; 5′ cloning site Unknown (unknown if destroyed)
Terms and licenses: Academic/Nonprofit Terms; Industry Terms: Not Available to Industry
Depositor comments: Full gene insert: MGSS-Neo-GGS(x3)-2A9c-GGS(x3)-TEVc-GGS(x3)-HRV-3Cc-GGS(x3)-SpyTag-GGS(x3)-6xHis
How to cite: Neo-A OR T OR C-SpyTag was a gift from Cole DeForest (Addgene plasmid # 246948 ; http://n2t.net/addgene:246948 ; RRID:Addgene_246948)
