[The description below was written by a language model from this plasmid's Addgene catalogue record and pLannotate feature annotations shown in this document.]
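Description:
Neo-A OR T OR C-SpyTag is a bacterial expression plasmid built on the pET 29b(+) backbone (about 5.8 kb in the sequenced record) for producing a synthetic, multifunctional fusion protein in E. coli. It is selected with kanamycin through an aph(3')-Ia KanR gene. It replicates from a ColE1/pMB1-type origin with the adjacent bom and rop elements typical of pET vectors, although the catalogue lists it as high copy. An f1 origin is also present. Short annotated fragments of TcR, the AmpR promoter and a T7 gene 10-derived tag look like backbone remnants or annotation artefacts rather than functional parts.

Expression is driven by a T7 promoter with an adjacent lac operator and the T7 gene 10 ribosome binding site, ending at a T7 terminator. The plasmid-borne lacI keeps transcription repressed until IPTG induction in a host that supplies T7 RNA polymerase. The feature table does not annotate the insert itself apart from the histidine tag near its 3' end. According to the depositor, the open reading frame encodes a short MGSS leader, then Neoleukin (Neo), then recognition sequences for the sortase eSrtA(2A9), TEV protease and HRV-3C protease, followed by a SpyTag and a C-terminal 6xHis tag, with triple GGS linkers separating each module.

The SpyTag allows tethering to a material, presumably one displaying its SpyCatcher partner, and the His tag supports affinity purification. Because the three enzyme-responsive sites sit in series between Neo and the anchor, action at any one of them frees the cargo. This gives OR-OR Boolean-gated release of Neoleukin from materials in response to any of the three enzyme inputs.
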