Features (pLannotate 1.2.2; 18 found; start..end, strand, type, name):
     12..467     +  rep_origin     f1 ori (sequence partly withheld): f1 bacteriophage origin of replication; arrow indicates direction of (+) strand synthesis
    494..551     +  promoter       AmpR promoter (fragment): bla
    560..1375    -  CDS            KanR: aminoglycoside phosphotransferase; aph(3')-Ia; confers resistance to kanamycin in bacteria or G418 (Geneticin®) in eukaryotes
   1497..2085    +  rep_origin     ori: high-copy-number ColE1/pMB1/pBR322/pUC origin of replication
   2271..2413    -  misc_feature   bom: basis of mobility region from pBR322
   2515..2706    -  CDS            rop: Rop protein, which maintains plasmids at low copy number; rop
   2723..3103    +  CDS            YPB1_ECOLX: Protein predicted: Swiss-Prot protein existence level 4. From Escherichia coli.
   3175..3466    -  CDS            TcR (fragment): tetracycline efflux protein; tet; confers resistance to tetracycline
   3481..3502    -  protein_bind   CAP binding site: CAP binding activates transcription in the presence of cAMP. E. coli catabolite activator protein
   3515..4597    -  CDS            lacI: lac repressor; lacI; The lac repressor binds to the lac operator to inhibit transcription in E. coli. This inhibition can be relieved by adding lactose or isopropyl-β-D-thiogalactopyranoside (IPTG).
   4598..4675    -  promoter       lacI promoter: lacI
   4683..4962    -  CDS            TcR (fragment): tetracycline efflux protein; tet; confers resistance to tetracycline
   4988..5006    +  promoter       T7 promoter: promoter for bacteriophage T7 RNA polymerase
   5007..5031    +  protein_bind   lac operator: The lac repressor binds to the lac operator to inhibit transcription in E. coli. This inhibition can be relieved by adding lactose or isopropyl-β-D-thiogalactopyranoside (IPTG). lac repressor encoded by lacI
   5046..5068    +  RBS            RBS: efficient ribosome binding site from bacteriophage T7 gene 10 (Olins and Rangwala, 1989)
   5628..5645    +  CDS            9xHis (fragment): 9xHis affinity tag
   5655..5704    +  CDS            SET1 (fragment): solubility-enhancement tag derived from T7 phage gene 10B
   5712..5759    +  terminator     T7 terminator: transcription terminator for bacteriophage T7 RNA polymerase
>Addgene plasmid #246948 | Neo-A OR T OR C-SpyTag | addgene full sequence | sequence record 489555 | Addgene NGS Result
TGGCGAATGGG
[124 nt withheld, positions 12-135]
C
[91 nt withheld, positions 137-227]
A
[49 nt withheld, positions 229-277]
CCTTTGACGTTGGAGTCCACGTTCTTT
[37 nt withheld, positions 305-341]
ACCCTATCTCGGTCTATTCTTTTGATTTATAAGGGATTTTGCCGATTTCGGCCTATTGGTTAAAAAATGA
GCTGATTTAACAAAAATTTAACGCGAATTTTAACAAAATATTAACGTTTACAATTTCAGGTGGCACTTTT
CGGGGAAATGTGCGCGGAACCCCTATTTGTTTATTTTTCTAAATACATTCAAATATGTATCCGCTCATGA
ATTAATTCTTAGAAAAACTCATCGAGCATCAAATGAAACTGCAATTTATTCATATCAGGATTATCAATAC
CATATTTTTGAAAAAGCCGTTTCTGTAATGAAGGAGAAAACTCACCGAGGCAGTTCCATAGGATGGCAAG
ATCCTGGTATCGGTCTGCGATTCCGACTCGTCCAACATCAATACAACCTATTAATTTCCCCTCGTCAAAA
ATAAGGTTATCAAGTGAGAAATCACCATGAGTGACGACTGAATCCGGTGAGAATGGCAAAAGTTTATGCA
TTTCTTTCCAGACTTGTTCAACAGGCCAGCCATTACGCTCGTCATCAAAATCACTCGCATCAACCAAACC
GTTATTCATTCGTGATTGCGCCTGAGCGAGACGAAATACGCGATCGCTGTTAAAAGGACAATTACAAACA
GGAATCGAATGCAACCGGCGCAGGAACACTGCCAGCGCATCAACAATATTTTCACCTGAATCAGGATATT
CTTCTAATACCTGGAATGCTGTTTTCCCGGGGATCGCAGTGGTGAGTAACCATGCATCATCAGGAGTACG
GATAAAATGCTTGATGGTCGGAAGAGGCATAAATTCCGTCAGCCAGTTTAGTCTGACCATCTCATCTGTA
ACATCATTGGCAACGCTACCTTTGCCATGTTTCAGAAACAACTCTGGCGCATCGGGCTTCCCATACAATC
GATAGATTGTCGCACCTGATTGCCCGACATTATCGCGAGCCCATTTATACCCATATAAATCAGCATCCAT
GTTGGAATTTAATCGCGGCCTAGAGCAAGACGTTTCCCGTTGAATATGGCTCATAACACCCCTTGTATTA
CTGTTTATGTAAGCAGACAGTTTTATTGTTCATGACCAAAATCCCTTAACGTGAGTTTTCGTTCCACTGA
GCGTCAGACCCCGTAGAAAAGATCAAAGGATCTTCTTGAGATCCTTTTTTTCTGCGCGTAATCTGCTGCT
TGCAAACAAAAAAACCACCGCTACCAGCGGTGGTTTGTTTGCCGGATCAAGAGCTACCAACTCTTTTTCC
GAAGGTAACTGGCTTCAGCAGAGCGCAGATACCAAATACTGTCCTTCTAGTGTAGCCGTAGTTAGGCCAC
CACTTCAAGAACTCTGTAGCACCGCCTACATACCTCGCTCTGCTAATCCTGTTACCAGTGGCTGCTGCCA
GTGGCGATAAGTCGTGTCTTACCGGGTTGGACTCAAGACGATAGTTACCGGATAAGGCGCAGCGGTCGGG
CTGAACGGGGGGTTCGTGCACACAGCCCAGCTTGGAGCGAACGACCTACACCGAACTGAGATACCTACAG
CGTGAGCTATGAGAAAGCGCCACGCTTCCCGAAGGGAGAAAGGCGGACAGGTATCCGGTAAGCGGCAGGG
TCGGAACAGGAGAGCGCACGAGGGAGCTTCCAGGGGGAAACGCCTGGTATCTTTATAGTCCTGTCGGGTT
TCGCCACCTCTGACTTGAGCGTCGATTTTTGTGATGCTCGTCAGGGGGGCGGAGCCTATGGAAAAACGCC
AGCAACGCGGCCTTTTTACGGTTCCTGGCCTTTTGCTGGCCTTTTGCTCACATGTTCTTTCCTGCGTTAT
CCCCTGATTCTGTGGATAACCGTATTACCGCCTTTGAGTGAGCTGATACCGCTCGCCGCAGCCGAACGAC
CGAGCGCAGCGAGTCAGTGAGCGAGGAAGCGGAAGAGCGCCTGATGCGGTATTTTCTCCTTACGCATCTG
TGCGGTATTTCACACCGCATATATGGTGCACTCTCAGTACAATCTGCTCTGATGCCGCATAGTTAAGCCA
GTATACACTCCGCTATCGCTACGTGACTGGGTCATGGCTGCGCCCCGACACCCGCCAACACCCGCTGACG
CGCCCTGACGGGCTTGTCTGCTCCCGGCATCCGCTTACAGACAAGCTGTGACCGTCTCCGGGAGCTGCAT
GTGTCAGAGGTTTTCACCGTCATCACCGAAACGCGCGAGGCAGCTGCGGTAAAGCTCATCAGCGTGGTCG
TGAAGCGATTCACAGATGTCTGCCTGTTCATCCGCGTCCAGCTCGTTGAGTTTCTCCAGAAGCGTTAATG
TCTGGCTTCTGATAAAGCGGGCCATGTTAAGGGCGGTTTTTTCCTGTTTGGTCACTGATGCCTCCGTGTA
AGGGGGATTTCTGTTCATGGGGGTAATGATACCGATGAAACGAGAGAGGATGCTCACGATACGGGTTACT
GATGATGAACATGCCCGGTTACTGGAACGTTGTGAGGGTAAACAACTGGCGGTATGGATGCGGCGGGACC
AGAGAAAAATCACTCAGGGTCAATGCCAGCGCTTCGTTAATACAGATGTAGGTGTTCCACAGGGTAGCCA
GCAGCATCCTGCGATGCAGATCCGGAACATAATGGTGCAGGGCGCTGACTTCCGCGTTTCCAGACTTTAC
GAAACACGGAAACCGAAGACCATTCATGTTGTTGCTCAGGTCGCAGACGTTTTGCAGCAGCAGTCGCTTC
ACGTTCGCTCGCGTATCGGTGATTCATTCTGCTAACCAGTAAGGCAACCCCGCCAGCCTAGCCGGGTCCT
CAACGACAGGAGCACGATCATGCGCACCCGTGGGGCCGCCATGCCGGCGATAATGGCCTGCTTCTCGCCG
AAACGTTTGGTGGCGGGACCAGTGACGAAGGCTTGAGCGAGGGCGTGCAAGATTCCGAATACCGCAAGCG
ACAGGCCGATCATCGTCGCGCTCCAGCGAAAGCGGTCCTCGCCGAAAATGACCCAGAGCGCTGCCGGCAC
CTGTCCTACGAGTTGCATGATAAAGAAGACAGTCATAAGTGCGGCGACGATAGTCATGCCCCGCGCCCAC
CGGAAGGAGCTGACTGGGTTGAAGGCTCTCAAGGGCATCGGTCGAGATCCCGGTGCCTAATGAGTGAGCT
AACTTACATTAATTGCGTTGCGCTCACTGCCCGCTTTCCAGTCGGGAAACCTGTCGTGCCAGCTGCATTA
ATGAATCGGCCAACGCGCGGGGAGAGGCGGTTTGCGTATTGGGCGCCAGGGTGGTTTTTCTTTTCACCAG
TGAGACGGGCAACAGCTGATTGCCCTTCACCGCCTGGCCCTGAGAGAGTTGCAGCAAGCGGTCCACGCTG
GTTTGCCCCAGCAGGCGAAAATCCTGTTTGATGGTGGTTAACGGCGGGATATAACATGAGCTGTCTTCGG
TATCGTCGTATCCCACTACCGAGATGTCCGCACCAACGCGCAGCCCGGACTCGGTAATGGCGCGCATTGC
GCCCAGCGCCATCTGATCGTTGGCAACCAGCATCGCAGTGGGAACGATGCCCTCATTCAGCATTTGCATG
GTTTGTTGAAAACCGGACATGGCACTCCAGTCGCCTTCCCGTTCCGCTATCGGCTGAATTTGATTGCGAG
TGAGATATTTATGCCAGCCAGCCAGACGCAGACGCGCCGAGACAGAACTTAATGGGCCCGCTAACAGCGC
GATTTGCTGGTGACCCAATGCGACCAGATGCTCCACGCCCAGTCGCGTACCGTCTTCATGGGAGAAAATA
ATACTGTTGATGGGTGTCTGGTCAGAGACATCAAGAAATAACGCCGGAACATTAGTGCAGGCAGCTTCCA
CAGCAATGGCATCCTGGTCATCCAGCGGATAGTTAATGATCAGCCCACTGACGCGTTGCGCGAGAAGATT
GTGCACCGCCGCTTTACAGGCTTCGACGCCGCTTCGTTCTACCATCGACACCACCACGCTGGCACCCAGT
TGATCGGCGCGAGATTTAATCGCCGCGACAATTTGCGACGGCGCGTGCAGGGCCAGACTGGAGGTGGCAA
CGCCAATCAGCAACGACTGTTTGCCCGCCAGTTGTTGTGCCACGCGGTTGGGAATGTAATTCAGCTCCGC
CATCGCCGCTTCCACTTTTTCCCGCGTTTTCGCAGAAACGTGGCTGGCCTGGTTCACCACGCGGGAAACG
GTCTGATAAGAGACACCGGCATACTCTGCGACATCGTATAACGTTACTGGTTTCACATTCACCACCCTGA
ATTGACTCTCTTCCGGGCGCTATCATGCCATACCGCGAAAGGTTTTGCGCCATTCGATGGTGTCCGGGAT
CTCGACGCTCTCCCTTATGCGACTCCTGCATTAGGAAGCAGCCCAGTAGTAGGTTGAGGCCGTTGAGCAC
CGCCGCCGCAAGGAATGGTGCATGCAAGGAGATGGCGCCCAACAGTCCCCCGGCCACGGGGCCTGCCACC
ATACCCACGCCGAAACAAGCGCTCATGAGCCCGAAGTGGCGAGCCCGATCTTCCCCATCGGTGATGTCGG
CGATATAGGCGCCAGCAACCGCACCTGTGGCGCCGGTGATGCCGGCCACGATGCGTCCGGCGTAGAGGAT
CGAGATCGATCTCGATCCCGCGAAATTAATACGACTCACTATAGGGGAATTGTGAGCGGATAACAATTCC
CCTCTAGAAATAATTTTGTTTAACTTTAAGAAGGAGATATACATATGGGAAGTTCACCCAAAAAGAAAAT
ACAATTGCACGCCGAGCACGCTCTCTATGATGCGCTGATGATCTTGAATATTGTGAAAACGAACAGCCCG
CCAGCAGAAGAGAAGCTGGAGGACTATGCGTTTAACTTTGAACTGATTTTGGAAGAGATCGCGCGTCTGT
TCGAGAGCGGCGATCAGAAGGACGAAGCGGAAAAGGCGAAACGTATGAAAGAATGGATGAAGCGCATCAA
AACCACCGCTAGCGAAGACGAGCAGGAGGAAATGGCTAATGCGATTATCACCATCTTACAGAGCTGGATT
TTTAGCGGTGGTTCTGGCGGTTCCGGTGGTTCCCTGGCAGAGACTGGTGGCGGCAGCGGTGGTAGCGGCG
GTTCAGAGAACCTGTACTTCCAAAGCGGAGGCTCTGGGGGTTCGGGCGGCAGCCTGGAAGTTCTGTTCCA
AGGCCCGGGTGGCTCCGGCGGCTCCGGTGGTAGCGCACATATCGTGATGGTTGATGCCTACAAGCCGACC
AAAGGTGGCTCGGGTGGTTCTGGCGGTTCTCTCGAGCACCACCACCACCACCACTGAGATCCGGCTGCTA
ACAAAGCCCGAAAGGAAGCTGAGTTGGCTGCTGCCACCGCTGAGCAATAACTAGCATAACCCCTTGGGGC
CTCTAAACGGGTCTTGAGGGGTTTTTTGCTGAAAGGAGGAACTATATCCGGAT
